>Addgene plasmid #245243 | pEF myc-SHP2(T42A)-TurboID | addgene full sequence | sequence record 487860 | Addgene NGS Result
ATTTATGCAGAGGCCGAGGCCGCCTCTGCCTCTGAGCTATTCCAGAAGTAGTGAGGAGGCTTTTTTGGAG
GCCTAGGCTTTTGCAAAAAGCTCCCGGGAGCTTGTATATCCATTTTCGGATCTGATCAGCACGTGTTGAC
AATTAATCATCGGCATAGTATATCGGCATAGTATAATACGACAAGGTGAGGAACTAAACCATGGCCAAGC
CTTTGTCTCAAGAAGAATCCACCCTCATTGAAAGAGCAACGGCTACAATCAACAGCATCCCCATCTCTGA
AGACTACAGCGTCGCCAGCGCAGCTCTCTCTAGCGACGGCCGCATCTTCACTGGTGTCAATGTATATCAT
TTTACTGGGGGACCTTGTGCAGAACTCGTGGTGCTGGGCACTGCTGCTGCTGCGGCAGCTGGCAACCTGA
CTTGTATCGTCGCGATCGGAAATGAGAACAGGGGCATCTTGAGCCCCTGCGGACGGTGCCGACAGGTGCT
TCTCGATCTGCATCCTGGGATCAAAGCCATAGTGAAGGACAGTGATGGACAGCCGACGGCAGTTGGGATT
CGTGAATTGCTGCCCTCTGGTTATGTGTGGGAGGGCTAAGCACTTCGTGGCCGAGGAGCAGGACTGACAC
GTGCTACGAGATTTCGATTCCACCGCCGCCTTCTATGAAAGGTTGGGCTTCGGAATCGTTTTCCGGGACG
CCGGCTGGATGATCCTCCAGCGCGGGGATCTCATGCTGGAGTTCTTCGCCCACCCCAACTTGTTTATTGC
AGCTTATAATGGTTACAAATAAAGCAATAGCATCACAAATTTCACAAATAAAGCATTTTTTTCACTGCAT
TCTAGTTGTGGTTTGTCCAAACTCATCAATGTATCTTATCATGTCTGTATACCGTCGACCTCTAGCTAGA
GCTTGGCGTAATCATGGTCATAGCTGTTTCCTGTGTGAAATTGTTATCCGCTCACAATTCCACACAACAT
ACGAGCCGGAAGCATAAAGTGTAAAGCCTGGGGTGCCTAATGAGTGAGCTAACTCACATTAATTGCGTTG
CGCTCACTGCCCGCTTTCCAGTCGGGAAACCTGTCGTGCCAGCTGCATTAATGAATCGGCCAACGCGCGG
GGAGAGGCGGTTTGCGTATTGGGCGCTCTTCCGCTTCCTCGCTCACTGACTCGCTGCGCTCGGTCGTTCG
GCTGCGGCGAGCGGTATCAGCTCACTCAAAGGCGGTAATACGGTTATCCACAGAATCAGGGGATAACGCA
GGAAAGAACATGTGAGCAAAAGGCCAGGAACCGTAAAAAGGCCGCGTTGCTGGCGTTTTTCCATAGGCTC
CGCCCCCCTGACGAGCATCACAAAAATCGACGCTCAAGTCAGAGGTGGCGAAACCCGACAGGACTATAAA
GATACCAGGCGTTTCCCCCTGGAAGCTCCCTCGTGCGCTCTCCTGTTCCGACCCTGCCGCTTACCGGATA
CCTGTCCGCCTTTCTCCCTTCGGGAAGCGTGGCGCTTTCTCATAGCTCACGCTGTAGGTATCTCAGTTCG
GTGTAGGTCGTTCGCTCCAAGCTGGGCTGTGTGCACGAACCCCCCGTTCAGCCCGACCGCTGCGCCTTAT
CCGGTAACTATCGTCTTGAGTCCAACCCGGTAAGACACGACTTATCGCCACTGGCAGCAGCCACTGGTAA
CAGGATTAGCAGAGCGAGGTATGTAGGCGGTGCTACAGAGTTCTTGAAGTGGTGGCCTAACTACGGCTAC
ACTAGAAGAACAGTATTTGGTATCTGCGCTCTGCTGAAGCCAGTTACCTTCGGAAAAAGAGTTGGTAGCT
CTTGATCCGGCAAACAAACCACCGCTGGTAGCGGTGGTTTTTTTGTTTGCAAGCAGCAGATTACGCGCAG
AAAAAAAGGATCTCAAGAAGATCCTTTGATCTTTTCTACGGGGTCTGACGCTCAGTGGAACGAAAACTCA
CGTTAAGGGATTTTGGTCATGAGATTATCAAAAAGGATCTTCACCTAGATCCTTTTAAATTAAAAATGAA
GTTTTAAATCAATCTAAAGTATATATGAGTAAACTTGGTCTGACAGTTACCAATGCTTAATCAGTGAGGC
ACCTATCTCAGCGATCTGTCTATTTCGTTCATCCATAGTTGCCTGACTCCCCGTCGTGTAGATAACTACG
ATACGGGAGGGCTTACCATCTGGCCCCAGTGCTGCAATGATACCGCGAGACCCACGCTCACCGGCTCCAG
ATTTATCAGCAATAAACCAGCCAGCCGGAAGGGCCGAGCGCAGAAGTGGTCCTGCAACTTTATCCGCCTC
CATCCAGTCTATTAATTGTTGCCGGGAAGCTAGAGTAAGTAGTTCGCCAGTTAATAGTTTGCGCAACGTT
GTTGCCATTGCTACAGGCATCGTGGTGTCACGCTCGTCGTTTGGTATGGCTTCATTCAGCTCCGGTTCCC
AACGATCAAGGCGAGTTACATGATCCCCCATGTTGTGCAAAAAAGCGGTTAGCTCCTTCGGTCCTCCGAT
CGTTGTCAGAAGTAAGTTGGCCGCAGTGTTATCACTCATGGTTATGGCAGCACTGCATAATTCTCTTACT
GTCATGCCATCCGTAAGATGCTTTTCTGTGACTGGTGAGTACTCAACCAAGTCATTCTGAGAATAGTGTA
TGCGGCGACCGAGTTGCTCTTGCCCGGCGTCAATACGGGATAATACCGCGCCACATAGCAGAACTTTAAA
AGTGCTCATCATTGGAAAACGTTCTTCGGGGCGAAAACTCTCAAGGATCTTACCGCTGTTGAGATCCAGT
TCGATGTAACCCACTCGTGCACCCAACTGATCTTCAGCATCTTTTACTTTCACCAGCGTTTCTGGGTGAG
CAAAAACAGGAAGGCAAAATGCCGCAAAAAAGGGAATAAGGGCGACACGGAAATGTTGAATACTCATACT
CTTCCTTTTTCAATATTATTGAAGCATTTATCAGGGTTATTGTCTCATGAGCGGATACATATTTGAATGT
ATTTAGAAAAATAAACAAATAGGGGTTCCGCGCACATTTCCCCGAAAAGTGCCACCTGACGTCGACGGAT
CGGGAGATCTCCCGATCCCCTATGGTGCACTCTCAGTACAATCTGCTCTGATGCCGCATAGTTAAGCCAG
TATCTGCTCCCTGCTTGTGTGTTGGAGGTCGCTGAGTAGTGCGCGAGCAAAATTTAAGCTACAACAAGGC
AAGGCTTGACCGACAATTGCATGAAGAATCTGCTTAGGGTTAGGCGTTTTGCGCTGCTTCGCGATGTACG
GGCCAGATATACGCGTTGACATTGATTATTGACTAGGCTTTTGCAAAAAGCTTTGCAAAGATGGATAAAG
TTTTAAACAGAGAGGAATCTTTGCAGCTAATGGACCTTCTAGGTCTTGAAAGGAGTGGGAATTGGCTCCG
GTGCCCGTCAGTGGGCAGAGCGCACATCGCCCACAGTCCCCGAGAAGTTGGGGGGAGGGGTCGGCAATTG
AACCGGTGCCTAGAGAAGGTGGCGCGGGGTAAACTGGGAAAGTGATGTCGTGTACTGGCTCCGCCTTTTT
CCCGAGGGTGGGGGAGAACCGTATATAAGTGCAGTAGTCGCCGTGAACGTTCTTTTTCGCAACGGGTTTG
CCGCCAGAACACAGGTAAGTGCCGTGTGTGGTTCCCGCGGGCCTGGCCTCTTTACGGGTTATGGCCCTTG
CGTGCCTTGAATTACTTCCACCTGGCTGCAGTACGTGATTCTTGATCCCGAGCTTCGGGTTGGAAGTGGG
TGGGAGAGTTCGAGGCCTTGCGCTTAAGGAGCCCCTTCGCCTCGTGCTTGAGTTGAGGCCTGGCCTGGGC
GCTGGGGCCGCCGCGTGCGAATCTGGTGGCACCTTCGCGCCTGTCTCGCTGCTTTCGATAAGTCTCTAGC
CATTTAAAATTTTTGATGACCTGCTGCGACGCTTTTTTTCTGGCAAGATAGTCTTGTAAATGCGGGCCAA
GATCTGCACACTGGTATTTCGGTTTTTGGGGCCGCGGGCGGCGACGGGGCCCGTGCGTCCCAGCGCACAT
GTTCGGCGAGGCGGGGCCTGCGAGCGCGGCCACCGAGAATCGGACGGGGGTAGTCTCAAGCTGGCCGGCC
TGCTCTGGTGCCTGGCCTCGCGCCGCCGTGTATCGCCCCGCCCTGGGCGGCAAGGCTGGCCCGGTCGGCA
CCAGTTGCGTGAGCGGAAAGATGGCCGCTTCCCGGCCCTGCTGCAGGGAGCTCAAAATGGAGGACGCGGC
GCTCGGGAGAGCGGGCGGGTGAGTCACCCACACAAAGGAAAAGGGCCTTTCCGTCCTCAGCCGTCGCTTC
ATGTGACTCCACGGAGTACCGGGCGCCGTCCAGGCACCTCGATTAGTTCTCGAGCTTTTGGAGTACGTCG
TCTTTAGGTTGGGGGGAGGGGTTTTATGCGATGGAGTTTCCCCACACTGAGTGGGTGGAGACTGAAGTTA
GGCCAGCTTGGCACTTGATGTAATTCTCCTTGGAATTTGCCCTTTTTGAGTTTGGATCTTGGTTCATTCT
CAAGCCTCAGACAGTGGTTCAAAGTTTTTTTCTTCCATTTCAGGTGTCGTGAGGAATTAGCTTGGTACTA
ATACGACTCACTATAGGGAGACCCAAGCTGGCTAGGTAAGCTTGGTACCGAGCTCGGATCCACTAGTCCA
GTGTGGTGGAATTCTGCAGATATCCAGCACAGTGGCGGCCGCTCGAGTCTAGAGGGCCCTTCACCATGGA
ACAAAAACTCATCTCAGAAGAGGATCTGGGAGGGCAGTCTGGGCAGATGACATCGCGGAGATGGTTTCAC
CCAAATATCACTGGTGTGGAGGCAGAAAACCTACTGTTGACAAGAGGAGTTGATGGCAGTTTTTTGGCAA
GGCCTAGTAAAAGTAACCCTGGAGACTTCGCACTTTCCGTTAGAAGAAATGGAGCTGTCACCCACATCAA
GATTCAGAACACTGGTGATTACTATGACCTGTATGGAGGGGAGAAATTTGCCACTTTGGCTGAGTTGGTC
CAGTATTACATGGAACATCACGGGCAATTAAAAGAGAAGAATGGAGATGTCATTGAGCTTAAATATCCTC
TGAACTGTGCAGATCCTACCTCTGAAAGGTGGTTTCATGGACATCTCTCTGGGAAAGAAGCAGAGAAATT
ATTAACTGAAAAAGGAAAACATGGTAGTTTTCTTGTACGAGAGAGCCAGAGCCACCCTGGAGATTTTGTT
CTTTCTGTGCGCACTGGTGATGACAAAGGGGAGAGCAATGACGGCAAGTCTAAAGTGACCCATGTTATGA
TTCGCTGTCAGGAACTGAAATACGACGTTGGTGGAGGAGAACGGTTTGATTCTTTGACAGATCTTGTGGA
ACATTATAAGAAGAATCCTATGGTGGAAACATTGGGTACAGTACTACAACTCAAGCAGCCCCTTAACACG
ACTCGTATAAATGCTGCTGAAATAGAAAGCAGAGTTCGAGAACTAAGCAAATTAGCTGAGACCACAGATA
AAGTCAAACAAGGCTTTTGGGAAGAATTTGAGACACTACAACAACAGGAGTGCAAACTTCTCTACAGCCG
AAAAGAGGGTCAAAGGCAAGAAAACAAAAACAAAAATAGATATAAAAACATCCTGCCCTTTGATCATACC
AGGGTTGTCCTACACGATGGTGATCCCAATGAGCCTGTTTCAGATTACATCAATGCAAATATCATCATGC
CTGAATTTGAAACCAAGTGCAACAATTCAAAGCCCAAAAAGAGTTACATTGCCACACAAGGCTGCCTGCA
AAACACGGTGAATGACTTTTGGCGGATGGTGTTCCAAGAAAACTCCCGAGTGATTGTCATGACAACGAAA
GAAGTGGAGAGAGGAAAGAGTAAATGTGTCAAATACTGGCCTGATGAGTATGCTCTAAAAGAATATGGCG
TCATGCGTGTTAGGAACGTCAAAGAAAGCGCCGCTCATGACTATACGCTAAGAGAACTTAAACTTTCAAA
GGTTGGACAAGGGAATACGGAGAGAACGGTCTGGCAATACCACTTTCGGACCTGGCCGGACCACGGCGTG
CCCAGCGACCCTGGGGGCGTGCTGGACTTCCTGGAGGAGGTGCACCATAAGCAGGAGAGCATCATGGATG
CAGGGCCGGTCGTGGTGCACTGCAGTGCTGGAATTGGCCGGACAGGGACGTTCATTGTGATTGATATTCT
TATTGACATCATCAGAGAGAAAGGTGTTGACTGCGATATTGACGTTCCCAAAACCATCCAGATGGTGCGG
TCTCAGAGGTCAGGGATGGTCCAGACAGAAGCACAGTACCGATTTATCTATATGGCGGTCCAGCATTATA
TTGAAACACTACAGCGCAGGATTGAAGAAGAGCAGAAAAGCAAGAGGAAAGGGCACGAATATACAAATAT
TAAGTATTCTCTAGCGGACCAGACGAGTGGAGATCAGAGCCCTCTCCCGCCTTGTACTCCAACGCCACCC
TGTGCAGAAATGAGAGAAGACAGTGCTAGAGTCTATGAAAACGTGGGCCTGATGCAACAGCAGAAAAGTT
TCAGAAAAGACAATACTGTGCCTCTGAAGCTGATCGCTCTCCTGGCTAATGGCGAGTTCCATAGTGGCGA
ACAGCTGGGAGAAACCCTGGGCATGTCCAGGGCCGCTATCAACAAGCACATTCAGACTCTGCGCGACTGG
GGCGTGGACGTGTTCACCGTGCCCGGAAAGGGCTACTCTCTGCCCGAGCCTATCCCGCTGCTGAACGCTA
AACAGATTCTGGGACAGCTGGACGGCGGGAGCGTGGCAGTCCTGCCTGTGGTCGACTCCACCAATCAGTA
CCTGCTGGATCGAATCGGCGAGCTGAAGAGTGGGGATGCTTGCATTGCAGAATATCAGCAGGCAGGGAGA
GGAAGCAGAGGGAGGAAATGGTTCTCTCCTTTTGGAGCTAACCTGTACCTGAGTATGTTTTGGCGCCTGA
AGCGGGGACCAGCAGCAATCGGCCTGGGCCCGGTCATCGGAATTGTCATGGCAGAAGCGCTGCGAAAGCT
GGGAGCAGACAAGGTGCGAGTCAAATGGCCCAATGACCTGTATCTGCAGGATAGAAAGCTGGCAGGCATC
CTGGTGGAGCTGGCCGGAATAACAGGCGATGCTGCACAGATCGTCATTGGCGCCGGGATTAACGTGGCTA
TGAGGCGCGTGGAGGAAAGCGTGGTCAATCAGGGCTGGATCACACTGCAGGAAGCAGGGATTAACCTGGA
CAGGAATACTCTGGCCGCTACGCTGATCCGAGAGCTGCGGGCAGCCCTGGAACTGTTCGAGCAGGAAGGC
CTGGCTCCATATCTGCCACGGTGGGAGAAGCTGGATAACTTCATCAATAGACCCGTGAAGCTGATCATTG
GGGACAAAGAGATTTTCGGGATTAGCCGGGGGATTGATAAACAGGGAGCCCTGCTGCTGGAACAGGACGG
AGTTATCAAACCCTGGATGGGCGGAGAAATCAGTCTGCGGTCTGCCGAAAAGCTGCAGCTGCCTCCCCTG
GAGCGCCTGACCCTGGACTAAGTTTAAACCCGCTGATCAGCCTCGACTGTGCCTTCTAGTTGCCAGCCAT
CTGTTGTTTGCCCCTCCCCCGTGCCTTCCTTGACCCTGGAAGGTGCCACTCCCACTGTCCTTTCCTAATA
AAATGAGGAAATTGCATCGCATTGTCTGAGTAGGTGTCATTCTATTCTGGGGGGTGGGGTGGGGCAGGAC
AGCAAGGGGGAGGATTGGGAAGACAATAGCAGGCATGCTGGGGATGCGGTGGGCTCTATGGCTTCTGAGG
CGGAAAGAACCAGCTGGGGCTCTAGGGGGTATCCCC
[124 nt withheld, positions 7877-8000]
C
[91 nt withheld, positions 8002-8092]
A
[49 nt withheld, positions 8094-8142]
CCTTTGACGTTGGAGTCCACGTTCTTT
[37 nt withheld, positions 8170-8206]
ACCCTATCTCGGTCTATTCTTTTGATTTATAAGGGATTTTGCCGATTTCGGCCTATTGGTTAAAAAATGA
GCTGATTTAACAAAAATTTAACGCGAATTAATTCTGTGGAATGTGTGTCAGTTAGGGTGTGGAAAGTCCC
CAGGCTCCCCAGCAGGCAGAAGTATGCAAAGCATGCATCTCAATTAGTCAGCAACCAGGTGTGGAAAGTC
CCCAGGCTCCCCAGCAGGCAGAAGTATGCAAAGCATGCATCTCAATTAGTCAGCAACCATAGTCCCGCCC
CTAACTCCGCCCATCCCGCCCCTAACTCCGCCCAGTTCCGCCCATTCTCCGCCCCATGGCTGACTAATTT
TTTTT
Features (pLannotate 1.2.2; 24 found; start..end, strand, type, name):
    135..182     +  promoter       EM7 promoter: synthetic bacterial promoter&nbsp
    201..599     +  CDS            BSD: blasticidin S deaminase; Aspergillus terreus BSD; confers resistance to blasticidin
    600..627     +  CDS            BleoR (fragment): antibiotic-binding protein; Sh ble from Streptoalloteichus hindustanus; confers resistance to bleomycin, phleomycin, and Zeocin™
    637..762     +  CDS            ble (fragment): BLE_KLEPN - Experimental evidence at protein level: Swiss-Prot protein existence level 1. Binding protein with a strong affinity to the bleomycin family of antibiotics. Binds to CL990; an antimitotic-antibiotic compound. From Klebsiella pneumoniae.
    757..878     +  polyA_signal   SV40 poly(A) signal: SV40 polyadenylation signal
    951..967     -  protein_bind   lac operator: The lac repressor binds to the lac operator to inhibit transcription in E. coli. This inhibition can be relieved by adding lactose or isopropyl-β-D-thiogalactopyranoside (IPTG). lac repressor encoded by lacI
    975..1005    -  promoter       lac promoter: promoter for the E. coli lac operon
   1020..1041    -  protein_bind   CAP binding site: CAP binding activates transcription in the presence of cAMP. E. coli catabolite activator protein
   1054..1146    -  CDS            lacI (fragment): lac repressor; lacI; The lac repressor binds to the lac operator to inhibit transcription in E. coli. This inhibition can be relieved by adding lactose or isopropyl-β-D-thiogalactopyranoside (IPTG).
   1318..1906    -  rep_origin     ori: high-copy-number ColE1/pMB1/pBR322/pUC origin of replication
   2077..2937    -  CDS            AmpR: β-lactamase; bla; confers resistance to ampicillin, carbenicillin, and related antibiotics
   2938..3042    -  promoter       AmpR promoter: bla
   3101..3153    -  misc_feature   bom (fragment): basis of mobility region from pBR322
   3308..3326    +  enhancer       CMV enhancer (fragment): human cytomegalovirus immediate early enhancer
   3351..3417    +  CDS            small t antigen (fragment): SV40 (simian virus 40) small t antigen
   3424..4602    +  promoter       EF-1α promoter: strong constitutive promoter for human elongation factor EF-1α
   4619..4637    +  promoter       T7 promoter: promoter for bacteriophage T7 RNA polymerase
   4807..6585    +  CDS            PTPN11: PTN11_HUMAN - Also known as PTP2C, SHPTP2. Experimental evidence at protein level: Swiss-Prot protein existence level 1. Acts downstream of various receptor and cytoplasmic protein tyrosine kinases to participate in the signal transduction from the cell surface to the nucleus (PubMed:10655584, PubMed:18559669, PubMed:18829466, PubMed:26742426, PubMed:28074573). Positively regulates MAPK signal transduction pathway (PubMed:28074573). Dephosphorylates GAB1, ARHGAP35 and EGFR (PubMed:28074573). Dephosphorylates ROCK2 at 'Tyr-722' resulting in stimulation of its RhoA binding activity (PubMed:18559
   6586..7542    +  CDS            TurboID: mutant of the E. coli biotin ligase BioID engineered for improved catalytic efficiency (Branon et al., 2018)
   7549..7575    +  CDS            NES: nuclear export signal from the HIV Rev protein (Fischer et al., 1995)
   7607..7831    +  polyA_signal   bGH poly(A) signal: bovine growth hormone polyadenylation signal
   7835..7856    +  promoter       SV40 promoter (fragment): SV40 enhancer and early promoter
   7877..8305    +  rep_origin     f1 ori (sequence partly withheld): f1 bacteriophage origin of replication; arrow indicates direction of (+) strand synthesis
   8319..87      +  promoter       SV40 promoter (across the origin): SV40 enhancer and early promoter
