[The description below was written by a language model from this plasmid's Addgene catalogue record and pLannotate feature annotations shown in this document.]
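Description:
pEF myc-SHP2(T42A)-TurboID is a mammalian expression plasmid built on a pEF backbone, about 8.6 kb in the sequenced record. It is propagated in E. coli as a high-copy plasmid through a ColE1/pUC-type origin and selected with ampicillin via the β-lactamase gene. An f1 origin is also present. A second marker cassette places a blasticidin S deaminase gene behind tandem SV40 early and EM7 promoters and ahead of an SV40 polyadenylation signal. This arrangement should allow blasticidin selection in either mammalian cells or bacteria. Short bleomycin-resistance fragments annotated just downstream of this gene appear to be backbone remnants rather than functional markers.

The payload is full-length human SHP2, the protein tyrosine phosphatase encoded by PTPN11, carrying the T42A substitution. It is fused directly at its C terminus to TurboID, an engineered E. coli biotin ligase with improved catalytic efficiency. Expression is driven by the strong constitutive human EF-1α promoter and terminated by a bGH polyadenylation signal. A T7 promoter lies between the EF-1α promoter and the coding region. The plasmid name indicates an N-terminal myc epitope, but neither the catalogue tag field nor the feature table annotates it, although there is unannotated sequence upstream of the PTPN11 reading frame where it could reside. The automated annotation also reports a short HIV Rev-type nuclear export signal immediately after TurboID, which the catalogue entry does not mention.

The stated purpose is proximity-labeling proteomics with SHP2. In cells, the TurboID moiety biotinylates proteins near the fusion so they can be captured and identified. The associated study title indicates the aim of comparing interactomes and localization of pathogenic SHP2 variants.
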