Addgene plasmid #245243: pEF myc-SHP2(T42A)-TurboID
Purpose: Proximity-labeling proteomics with SHP2
Depositing lab: Neel Shah. Depositing organization: Columbia University. Publication: Proximity-labeling proteomics reveals remodeled interactomes and altered localization of pathogenic SHP2 variants. van Vlimmeren AE, Tang LC, Jiang Z, Iyer A, Voleti R, Krismer K, Gaublomme JT, Jovanovic M, Shah NH. bioRxiv [Preprint]. 2025 Mar 21:2025.02.26.640373. doi: 10.1101/2025.02.26.640373. PubMed 40661614.
Backbone
  Vector backbone: pEF
  Vector type: Mammalian Expression
Growth in bacteria
  Bacterial resistance: Ampicillin, 100 μg/mL
  Growth temperature: 37°C
  Growth strain: DH5alpha
  Copy number: High Copy
Gene/Insert
  Gene/Insert name: SHP2 full-length
  Species: H. sapiens (human)
  Mutation: T42A
  Tag / fusion protein: TurboID (C terminal on insert)
  Cloning method: Gibson Cloning
Terms and licenses: Academic/Nonprofit Terms; Industry Terms: Not Available to Industry
How to cite: pEF myc-SHP2(T42A)-TurboID was a gift from Neel Shah (Addgene plasmid # 245243 ; http://n2t.net/addgene:245243 ; RRID:Addgene_245243)
